>Addgene plasmid #27261 | pcDNA-FLAG-Nv-IkB | addgene partial sequence | sequence record 33527 | 27261 with CMV-F
TGCGACTCTCTGGCTACTGAGACCCACTGCTTACTGGCTTATCGAAATTAATACGACTCACTATAGGGAG
ACCCAAGCTTGGTACCATGGACTACAAGGACGACGATGACAAGTTAACACGTGCTGCAGATGCGAATTCT
TACAAGATGGCTTCTGGAGAGCACCGAAATTTAGTTCGCAGAGGTGCACCCATGATTCCTGAACACAGAG
CGGCTTTGCTCGAAAAATGCCACAAATCTGAACCTCCACAAGGGAAAGATTTTTACGATTCAGGCTTTGG
GGGTAGTTTAGAAGAAGAGGCAGATATTTTTGAACGTGAACAAGATAAGCTTGTGGAAGCAACGAGGGAA
ATAACGCTTGATGAATCACCGATATATGGACTCGACAAGAAAGAAACTGAACAACCTCAGTGTACGCCTC
CGCCTCAAATGGAAAGTGATCCTATTTCAGACCCCGAAATTTCGCAGAGTCAGTCGATTTCACCCCATAA
TTGTGTGCTAAGCTACGCAGCTGGTAATGATGTGCGATGCTTGCTTGCTCCTATGAGGGGCTTGTTGTTC
GCTCAAGACGAAGATGGCGATACTGCCCTTCATCTGGCCATAATCCACACTAACGTCCAAGCGGTGGAAA
ACATTGTCGCAGCTGCACCATCTACGAAAGCTCTTGATATTTTCAACTACTTGAGACAAACCCCACTACA
CCTTGCAACCATCACCAAACAGTCAAATATTGTTCGTGGGCTGATTGCATCTGGTGCAAGTGTAGACCTG
GTGGATAGAAATGGAAAAACCGCCCTCCATCTCGCATGCGAAAGAGGTGACATAGACAGTGTGCGCGAGA
TTATAAGGCCATTATCAGATAAGGCATACA
