[The description below was written by a language model from this plasmid's Addgene catalogue record.]
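Description:
pcDNA-FLAG-Nv-IkB is a mammalian expression plasmid built on a pcDNA backbone of about 5.4 kb, carrying the coding sequence for the IκB homologue of the sea anemone Nematostella vectensis. It is propagated in E. coli as a high-copy plasmid under ampicillin selection. The record does not list the promoter, polyadenylation signal or any mammalian selection marker. However, the recommended sequencing primers (T7 forward and BGH reverse) indicate that the insert lies between a T7 promoter site and the bovine growth hormone polyadenylation region. This is the usual layout of pcDNA-series vectors, in which expression is typically driven by the CMV immediate-early promoter.

The insert is about 1.15 kb and was cloned by restriction digestion into an EcoRI site, which is retained at both ends, so the fragment is non-directional in principle and can be released with that single enzyme. A FLAG epitope encoded by the backbone is fused to the N terminus of Nv-IkB, allowing detection or immunoprecipitation of the protein with anti-FLAG antibodies. Repository sequencing found an unintended P88Q substitution relative to the reference protein entry, and the depositing laboratory reports that it does not affect protein function.

IκB proteins are inhibitors that bind NF-κB transcription factors and restrain their activity. The construct is therefore suited to expressing the tagged cnidarian IκB in transfected vertebrate cells, for example to examine its interactions, localisation or effect on NF-κB signalling in an evolutionary comparison, although the record does not state a specific application.
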