Addgene plasmid #27261: pcDNA-FLAG-Nv-IkB
Depositing lab: Thomas Gilmore. Depositing organization: Boston University Main Campus.
Backbone
  Vector backbone: pcDNA
  Backbone size w/o insert (bp): 5400
  Vector type: Mammalian Expression
Growth in bacteria
  Bacterial resistance: Ampicillin, 100 μg/mL
  Growth temperature: 37°C
  Growth strain: DH5alpha
  Copy number: High Copy
Gene/Insert
  Gene/Insert name: Nv-IkB
  Species: Nematostella vectensis
  Insert size (bp): 1149
  Mutation: P88Q
  Tag / fusion protein: FLAG (N terminal on backbone)
  Cloning method: Restriction Enzyme; 5′ cloning site EcoRI (not destroyed); 3′ cloning site EcoRI (not destroyed)
  Sequencing primers: 5′ T7; 3′ BGH-Rev
Terms and licenses: Academic/Nonprofit Terms; Industry Terms: Not Available to Industry
Depositor comments: Please note that Addgene's sequencing results identified an P88Q mutation in the IkB sequence compared to GenBank entry ABU48531.1. This mutation is unintentional and the depositing laboratory states that it does not affect protein function.
How to cite: pcDNA-FLAG-Nv-IkB was a gift from Thomas Gilmore (Addgene plasmid # 27261 ; http://n2t.net/addgene:27261 ; RRID:Addgene_27261)
